>Addgene plasmid #27088 | pZW12 (CK2beta) | addgene full sequence | sequence record 133338 | Addgene NGS Result
GACGGATCGGGAGATCTCCCGATCCCCTATGGTGCACTCTCAGTACAATCTGCTCTGATGCCGCATAGTT
AAGCCAGTATCTGCTCCCTGCTTGTGTGTTGGAGGTCGCTGAGTAGTGCGCGAGCAAAATTTAAGCTACA
ACAAGGCAAGGCTTGACCGACAATTGCATGAAGAATCTGCTTAGGGTTAGGCGTTTTGCGCTGCTTCGCG
ATGTACGGGCCAGATATACGCGTTGACATTGATTATTGACTAGTTATTAATAGTAATCAATTACGGGGTC
ATTAGTTCATAGCCCATATATGGAGTTCCGCGTTACATAACTTACGGTAAATGGCCCGCCTGGCTGACCG
CCCAACGACCCCCGCCCATTGACGTCAATAATGACGTATGTTCCCATAGTAACGCCAATAGGGACTTTCC
ATTGACGTCAATGGGTGGAGTATTTACGGTAAACTGCCCACTTGGCAGTACATCAAGTGTATCATATGCC
AAGTACGCCCCCTATTGACGTCAATGACGGTAAATGGCCCGCCTGGCATTATGCCCAGTACATGACCTTA
TGGGACTTTCCTACTTGGCAGTACATCTACGTATTAGTCATCGCTATTACCATGGTGATGCGGTTTTGGC
AGTACATCAATGGGCGTGGATAGCGGTTTGACTCACGGGGATTTCCAAGTCTCCACCCCATTGACGTCAA
TGGGAGTTTGTTTTGGCACCAAAATCAACGGGACTTTCCAAAATGTCGTAACAACTCCGCCCCATTGACG
CAAATGGGCGGTAGGCGTGTACGGTGGGAGGTCTATATAAGCAGAGCTCTCTGGCTAACTAGAGAACCCA
CTGCTTACTGGCTTATCGAAATTAATACGACTCACTATAGGGAGACCCAAGCTTGGTACCGAGCTCGGAT
CCACTAGTAACGGCCGCCAGTGTGCTGGAATTCTGCAGATATCCATCACACTGGCGGCCGCTCTAGAACT
AGTGGATCCACCATGGCGTCTATGGAACAAAAGCTGATTAGCGAAGAGGACCTGAACAACGGGAATTCTC
GAGCAGCCGCTGACGTGAAGATGAGCAGCTCAGAGGAGGTGTCCTGGATTTCCTGGTTCTGTGGGCTCCG
TGGCAATGAATTCTTCTGTGAAGTGGATGAAGACTACATCCAGGACAAATTTAATCTTACTGGACTCAAT
GAGCAGGTCCCTCACTATCGACAAGCTCTAGACATGATCTTGGACCTGGAGCCTGATGAAGAACTGGAAG
ACAACCCCAACCAGAGTGACCTGATTGAGCAGGCAGCCGAGATGCTTTATGGATTGATCCACGCCCGCTA
CATCCTTACCAACCGTGGCATCGCCCAGATGTTGGAAAAGTACCAGCAAGGAGACTTTGGTTACTGTCCT
CGTGTGTACTGTGAGAACCAGCCAATGCTTCCCATTGGCCTTTCAGACATCCCAGGTGAAGCCATGGTGA
AGCTCTACTGCCCCAAGTGCATGGATGTGTACACACCCAAGTCATCAAGACACCATCACACGGATGGCGC
CTACTTCGGCACTGGTTTCCCTCACATGCTCTTCATGGTGCATCCCGAGTACCGGCCCAAGAGACCTGCC
AACCAGTTTGTGCCCAGGCTCTACGGTTTCAAGATCCATCCGATGGCCTACCAGCTGCAGCTCCAAGCCG
CCAGCAACTTCAAGAGCCCAGTCAAGACGATTCGCTGATTCCCTCGAGGGGGGGCCCTATTCTATAGTGT
CACCTAAATGCTAGAGCTCGCTGATCAGCCTCGACTGTGCCTTCTAGTTGCCAGCCATCTGTTGTTTGCC
CCTCCCCCGTGCCTTCCTTGACCCTGGAAGGTGCCACTCCCACTGTCCTTTCCTAATAAAATGAGGAAAT
TGCATCGCATTGTCTGAGTAGGTGTCATTCTATTCTGGGGGGTGGGGTGGGGCAGGACAGCAAGGGGGAG
GATTGGGAAGACAATAGCAGGCATGCTGGGGATGCGGTGGGCTCTATGGCTTCTGAGGCGGAAAGAACCA
GCTGGGGCTCGAGGGGGGATCCCC
[124 nt withheld, positions 2055-2178]
C
[91 nt withheld, positions 2180-2270]
A
[49 nt withheld, positions 2272-2320]
CCTTTGACGTTGGAGTCCACGTTCTTT
[37 nt withheld, positions 2348-2384]
ACCCTATCTCGGTCTATTCTTTTGATTTATAAGGGATTTTGCCGATTTCGGCCTATTGGTTAAAAAATGA
GCTGATTTAACAAAAATTTAACGCGAATTTTAACAAAATATTAACGCTTACAATTTAAATATTTGCTTAT
ACAATCT
[37 nt withheld, positions 2532-2568]
GGGTACCGAGCTCGAATTCTGTGGAATGTGTGTCAGTTAGGGTGTGGAAAGTCCCCAGGCTCCCCAGCAG
GCAGAAGTATGCAAAGCATGCATCTCAATTAGTCAGCAACCAGGTGTGGAAAGTCCCCAGGCTCCCCAGC
AGGCAGAAGTATGCAAAGCATGCATCTCAATTAGTCAGCAACCATAGTCCCGCCCCTAACTCCGCCCATC
CCGCCCCTAACTCCGCCCAGTTCCGCCCATTCTCCGCCCCATGGCTGACTAATTTTTTTTATTTATGCAG
AGGCCGAGGCCGCCTCGGCCTCTGAGCTATTCCAGAAGTAGTGAGGAGGCTTTTTTGGAGGCCTAGGCTT
TTGCAAAAAGCTCCCGGGAGCTTGGATATCCATTTTCGGATCTGATCAAGAGACAGGATGAGGATCGTTT
CGCATGATTGAACAAGATGGATTGCACGCAGGTTCTCCGGCCGCTTGGGTGGAGAGGCTATTCGGCTATG
ACTGGGCACAACAGACAATCGGCTGCTCTGATGCCGCCGTGTTCCGGCTGTCAGCGCAGGGGCGCCCGGT
TCTTTTTGTCAAGACCGACCTGTCCGGTGCCCTGAATGAACTGCAGGACGAGGCAGCGCGGCTATCGTGG
CTGGCCACGACGGGCGTTCCTTGCGCAGCTGTGCTCGACGTTGTCACTGAAGCGGGAAGGGACTGGCTGC
TATTGGGCGAAGTGCCGGGGCAGGATCTCCTGTCATCTCACCTTGCTCCTGCCGAGAAAGTATCCATCAT
GGCTGATGCAATGCGGCGGCTGCATACGCTTGATCCGGCTACCTGCCCATTCGACCACCAAGCGAAACAT
CGCATCGAGCGAGCACGTACTCGGATGGAAGCCGGTCTTGTCGATCAGGATGATCTGGACGAAGAGCATC
AGGGGCTCGCGCCAGCCGAACTGTTCGCCAGGCTCAAGGCGCGCATGCCCGACGGCGAGGATCTCGTCGT
GACCCATGGCGATGCCTGCTTGCCGAATATCATGGTGGAAAATGGCCGCTTTTCTGGATTCATCGACTGT
GGCCGGCTGGGTGTGGCGGACCGCTATCAGGACATAGCGTTGGCTACCCGTGATATTGCTGAAGAGCTTG
GCGGCGAATGGGCTGACCGCTTCCTCGTGCTTTACGGTATCGCCGCTCCCGATTCGCAGCGCATCGCCTT
CTATCGCCTTCTTGACGAGTTCTTCTGAGCGGGACTCTGGGGTTCGAAATGACCGACCAAGCGACGCCCA
ACCTGCCATCACGAGATTTCGATTCCACCGCCGCCTTCTATGAAAGGTTGGGCTTCGGAATCGTTTTCCG
GGACGCCGGCTGGATGATCCTCCAGCGCGGGGATCTCATGCTGGAGTTCTTCGCCCACCCCAACTTGTTT
ATTGCAGCTTATAATGGTTACAAATAAAGCAATAGCATCACAAATTTCACAAATAAAGCATTTTTTTCAC
TGCATTCTAGTTGTGGTTTGTCCAAACTCATCAATGTATCTTATCATGTCTGGATCCGTCGACCTCGAGA
GCTTGGCGTAATCATGGTCATAGCTGTTTCCTGTGTGAAATTGTTATCCGCTCACAATTCCACACAACAT
ACGAGCCGGAAGCATAAAGTGTAAAGCCTGGGGTGCCTAATGAGTGAGCTAACTCACATTAATTGCGTTG
CGCTCACTGCCCGCTTTCCAGTCGGGAAACCTGTCGTGCCAGCTGCATTAATGAATCGGCCAACGCGCGG
GGAGAGGCGGTTTGCGTATTGGGCGCTCTTCCGCTTCCTCGCTCACTGACTCGCTGCGCTCGGTCGTTCG
GCTGCGGCGAGCGGTATCAGCTCACTCAAAGGCGGTAATACGGTTATCCACAGAATCAGGGGATAACGCA
GGAAAGAACATGTGAGCAAAAGGCCAGCAAAAGGCCAGGAACCGTAAAAAGGCCGCGTTGCTGGCGTTTT
TCCATAGGCTCCGCCCCCCTGACGAGCATCACAAAAATCGACGCTCAAGTCAGAGGTGGCGAAACCCGAC
AGGACTATAAAGATACCAGGCGTTTCCCCCTGGAAGCTCCCTCGTGCGCTCTCCTGTTCCGACCCTGCCG
CTTACCGGATACCTGTCCGCCTTTCTCCCTTCGGGAAGCGTGGCGCTTTCTCATAGCTCACGCTGTAGGT
ATCTCAGTTCGGTGTAGGTCGTTCGCTCCAAGCTGGGCTGTGTGCACGAACCCCCCGTTCAGCCCGACCG
CTGCGCCTTATCCGGTAACTATCGTCTTGAGTCCAACCCGGTAAGACACGACTTATCGCCACTGGCAGCA
GCCACTGGTAACAGGATTAGCAGAGCGAGGTATGTAGGCGGTGCTACAGAGTTCTTGAAGTGGTGGCCTA
ACTACGGCTACACTAGAAGAACAGTATTTGGTATCTGCGCTCTGCTGAAGCCAGTTACCTTCGGAAAAAG
AGTTGGTAGCTCTTGATCCGGCAAACAAACCACCGCTGGTAGCGGTGGTTTTTTTGTTTGCAAGCAGCAG
ATTACGCGCAGAAAAAAAGGATCTCAAGAAGATCCTTTGATCTTTTCTACGGGGTCTGACGCTCAGTGGA
ACGAAAACTCACGTTAAGGGATTTTGGTCATGAGATTATCAAAAAGGATCTTCACCTAGATCCTTTTAAA
TTAAAAATGAAGTTTTAAATCAATCTAAAGTATATATGAGTAAACTTGGTCTGACAGTTACCAATGCTTA
ATCAGTGAGGCACCTATCTCAGCGATCTGTCTATTTCGTTCATCCATAGTTGCCTGACTCCCCGTCGTGT
AGATAACTACGATACGGGAGGGCTTACCATCTGGCCCCAGTGCTGCAATGATACCGCGAGACCCACGCTC
ACCGGCTCCAGATTTATCAGCAATAAACCAGCCAGCCGGAAGGGCCGAGCGCAGAAGTGGTCCTGCAACT
TTATCCGCCTCCATCCAGTCTATTAATTGTTGCCGGGAAGCTAGAGTAAGTAGTTCGCCAGTTAATAGTT
TGCGCAACGTTGTTGCCATTGCTACAGGCATCGTGGTGTCACGCTCGTCGTTTGGTATGGCTTCATTCAG
CTCCGGTTCCCAACGATCAAGGCGAGTTACATGATCCCCCATGTTGTGCAAAAAAGCGGTTAGCTCCTTC
GGTCCTCCGATCGTTGTCAGAAGTAAGTTGGCCGCAGTGTTATCACTCATGGTTATGGCAGCACTGCATA
ATTCTCTTACTGTCATGCCATCCGTAAGATGCTTTTCTGTGACTGGTGAGTACTCAACCAAGTCATTCTG
AGAATAGTGTATGCGGCGACCGAGTTGCTCTTGCCCGGCGTCAATACGGGATAATACCGCGCCACATAGC
AGAACTTTAAAAGTGCTCATCATTGGAAAACGTTCTTCGGGGCGAAAACTCTCAAGGATCTTACCGCTGT
TGAGATCCAGTTCGATGTAACCCACTCGTGCACCCAACTGATCTTCAGCATCTTTTACTTTCACCAGCGT
TTCTGGGTGAGCAAAAACAGGAAGGCAAAATGCCGCAAAAAAGGGAATAAGGGCGACACGGAAATGTTGA
ATACTCATACTCTTCCTTTTTCAATATTATTGAAGCATTTATCAGGGTTATTGTCTCATGAGCGGATACA
TATTTGAATGTATTTAGAAAAATAAACAAATAGGGGTTCCGCGCACATTTCCCCGAAAAGTGCCACCTGA
CGTC
Features (pLannotate 1.2.2; 23 found; start..end, strand, type, name):
     28..80      -  misc_feature   bom (fragment): basis of mobility region from pBR322
    235..614     +  enhancer       CMV enhancer: human cytomegalovirus immediate early enhancer
    615..818     +  promoter       CMV promoter: human cytomegalovirus (CMV) immediate early promoter
    814..847     +  LTR            5' LTR (truncated) (fragment): truncated 5' long terminal repeat (LTR) from HIV-1
    863..881     +  promoter       T7 promoter: promoter for bacteriophage T7 RNA polymerase
    962..989     +  misc_feature   MCS (fragment): pBluescript multiple cloning site
   1071..1715    +  CDS            CSNK2B: CSK2B_BOVIN - Also known as CK2N. Experimental evidence at protein level: Swiss-Prot protein existence level 1. Regulatory subunit of casein kinase II/CK2. As part of the kinase complex regulates the basal catalytic activity of the alpha subunit a constitutively active serine/threonine-protein kinase that phosphorylates a large number of substrates containing acidic residues C-terminal to the phosphorylated serine or threonine (By similarity). Participates in Wnt signaling (By similarity). From Bos taurus (Bovine).
   1741..1759    -  promoter       SP6 promoter: promoter for bacteriophage SP6 RNA polymerase
   1785..2009    +  polyA_signal   bGH poly(A) signal: bovine growth hormone polyadenylation signal
   2013..2034    +  promoter       SV40 promoter (fragment): SV40 enhancer and early promoter
   2055..2483    +  rep_origin     f1 ori (sequence partly withheld): f1 bacteriophage origin of replication; arrow indicates direction of (+) strand synthesis
   2569..2587    -  misc_feature   MCS (fragment): pUC18/19 multiple cloning site
   2596..2925    +  promoter       SV40 promoter: SV40 enhancer and early promoter
   2992..3783    +  CDS            neo: KKA2_KLEPN - Also known as kan, nptII. Experimental evidence at protein level: Swiss-Prot protein existence level 1. Resistance to kanamycin, neomycin, paromomycin, ribostamycin, butirosin and gentamicin B. From Klebsiella pneumoniae.
   3807..3965    +  CDS            ble (fragment): BLE_KLEPN - Experimental evidence at protein level: Swiss-Prot protein existence level 1. Binding protein with a strong affinity to the bleomycin family of antibiotics. Binds to CL990; an antimitotic-antibiotic compound. From Klebsiella pneumoniae.
   3960..4094    +  polyA_signal   SV40 poly(A) signal: SV40 polyadenylation signal
   4149..4165    -  protein_bind   lac operator: The lac repressor binds to the lac operator to inhibit transcription in E. coli. This inhibition can be relieved by adding lactose or isopropyl-β-D-thiogalactopyranoside (IPTG). lac repressor encoded by lacI
   4173..4203    -  promoter       lac promoter: promoter for the E. coli lac operon
   4218..4239    -  protein_bind   CAP binding site: CAP binding activates transcription in the presence of cAMP. E. coli catabolite activator protein
   4252..4344    -  CDS            lacI (fragment): lac repressor; lacI; The lac repressor binds to the lac operator to inhibit transcription in E. coli. This inhibition can be relieved by adding lactose or isopropyl-β-D-thiogalactopyranoside (IPTG).
   4527..5115    -  rep_origin     ori: high-copy-number ColE1/pMB1/pBR322/pUC origin of replication
   5286..6146    -  CDS            AmpR: β-lactamase; bla; confers resistance to ampicillin, carbenicillin, and related antibiotics
   6147..6251    -  promoter       AmpR promoter: bla
