[The description below was written by a language model from this plasmid's Addgene catalogue record and pLannotate feature annotations shown in this document.]
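Description:
pZW12 (CK2beta) is a mammalian expression plasmid built on the Invitrogen pRC/CMV backbone that carries the human CSNK2B coding sequence, which encodes the regulatory beta subunit of protein kinase CK2 (casein kinase II). The roughly 770 bp insert was cloned between NotI and ApaI sites, both of which are retained, and the catalogue lists an N-terminal Myc epitope tag. The tag was not called as a separate feature in the annotation, although there is unannotated sequence just upstream of the CSNK2B reading frame where it would be expected to lie. The automated annotation matched the insert to the bovine CSNK2B protein entry. This probably reflects the high conservation of this subunit, and the repository record gives the species as human.

Expression is driven by the human cytomegalovirus immediate early enhancer and promoter and is terminated by the bovine growth hormone polyadenylation signal. T7 and SP6 phage promoters flank the cloning region, which could permit in vitro transcription of either strand. A separate cassette of the SV40 early promoter, the neomycin phosphotransferase gene and the SV40 polyadenylation signal allows G418 selection of stably transfected mammalian cells. In E. coli the plasmid is maintained at high copy through a ColE1/pUC-type origin with ampicillin resistance from beta-lactamase, and an f1 origin allows single-stranded DNA production. Short fragments annotated as HIV-1 LTR, ble, lacI and lac promoter elements appear to be backbone remnants or similarity hits rather than functional parts.

The construct is suited to transient or stable expression of Myc-tagged CK2beta in mammalian cells. The associated publication concerns strategies for identifying CK2 substrates and manipulating CK2 activity in such cells.
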