Addgene plasmid #27088: pZW12 (CK2beta)
Depositing lab: David Litchfield. Publication: Protein kinase CK2 is a constitutively active enzyme that promotes cell survival: strategies to identify CK2 substrates and manipulate its activity in mammalian cells. Turowec JP, Duncan JS, French AC, Gyenis L, St Denis NA, Vilk G, Litchfield DW.. Methods Enzymol. 2010;484:471-93. 10.1016/B978-0-12-381298-8.00023-X PubMed 21036246.
Backbone
  Vector backbone: pRC/CMV
  Backbone manufacturer: Invitrogen
  Backbone size w/o insert (bp): 5542
  Vector type: Mammalian Expression
  Selectable markers: Neomycin (select with G418)
Growth in bacteria
  Bacterial resistance: Ampicillin, 100 μg/mL
  Growth temperature: 37°C
  Growth strain: DH5alpha
  Copy number: High Copy
Gene/Insert
  Gene/Insert name: CK2beta (alt names: CK2β; Casein Kinase II beta)
  Species: H. sapiens (human)
  Insert size (bp): 770
  Entrez Gene: CSNK2B (a.k.a. CK2B, CK2N, CSK2B, Ckb1, Ckb2, G5A, POBINDS)
  Promoter: CMV
  Tag / fusion protein: Myc (N terminal on insert)
  Cloning method: Restriction Enzyme; 5′ cloning site NotI (not destroyed); 3′ cloning site ApaI (not destroyed)
  Sequencing primers: 5′ CMV-F; 3′ BGH-rev
Terms and licenses: Academic/Nonprofit Terms; Industry Terms: Not Available to Industry
How to cite: pZW12 (CK2beta) was a gift from David Litchfield (Addgene plasmid # 27088 ; http://n2t.net/addgene:27088 ; RRID:Addgene_27088)
