>Addgene plasmid #27088 | pZW12 (CK2beta) | depositor partial sequence | sequence record 38098 | CK2beta
CGAGCTCGGATCCACTAGTAACGGCCGCCAGTGTGCTGGAATTCTGCAGATATCCATCACACTGGGCGGC
CGCTCTAGAACTAGTGGATCCACCATGGCGTCTATGGAACAAAAGCTGATTAGCGAAGAGGACCTGAACA
ACGGGAATTCTCGAGCAGCCGCTGACGTGAAGATGAGCAGCTCAGAGGAGGTGTCCTGGATTTCCTGGTT
CTGTGGGCTCCGTGGCAATGAATTCTTCTGTGAAGTGGATGAAGACTACATCCAGGACAAATTTAATCTT
ACTGGACTCAATGAGCAGGTCCCTCACTATCGACAAGCTCTAGACATGATCTTGGACCTGGAGCCTGATG
AAGAACTGGAAGACAACCCCAACCAGAGTGACCTGATTGAGCAGGCAGCCGAGATGCTTTATGGATTGAT
CCACGCCCGCTACATCCTTACCAACCGTGGCATCGCCCAGATGTTGGAAAAGTACCAGCAAGGAGACTTT
GGTTACTGTCCTCGTGTGTACTGTGAGAACCAGCCAATGCTTCCCATTGGCCTTTCAGACATCCCAGGTG
AAGCCATGGTGAAGCTCTACTGCCCCAAGTGCATGGATGTGTACACACCCAAGTCATCAAGACACCATCA
CACGGATGGCGCCTACTTCGGCACTGGTTTCCCTCACATGCTCTTCATGGTGCATCCCGAGTACCGGCCC
AAGAGACCTGCCAACCAGTTTGTGCCCAGGCTCTACGGTTTCAAGATCCATCCGATGGCCTACCAGCTGC
AGCTCCAAGCCGCCAGCAACTTCAAGAGCCCAGTCAAGACGATTCGCTGATTCCCTCGAGGGGGGGCCCT
ATTCTATAGTGTCACCTAAATGCTAGAGCTCGCTGATCAGCCTCGACTGTGCCTTCTAGT
