>Addgene plasmid #27088 | pZW12 (CK2beta) | addgene partial sequence | sequence record 38471 | CMV-F 5'-CGCAAATGGGCGGTAGGCGTG-3'
GAGCTCTCTGGCTACTAGAGAACCCACTGCTTACTGGCTTATCGAAATTAATACGACTCACTATAGGGAG
ACCCAAGCTTGGTACCGAGCTCGGATCCACTAGTAACGGCCGCCAGTGTGCTGGAATTCTGCAGATATCC
ATCACACTGGCGGCCGCTCTAGAACTAGTGGATCCACCATGGCGTCTATGGAACAAAAGCTGATTAGCGA
AGAGGACCTGAACAACGGGAATTCTCGAGCAGCCGCTGACGTGAAGATGAGCAGCTCAGAGGAGGTGTCC
TGGATTTCCTGGTTCTGTGGGCTCCGTGGCAATGAATTCTTCTGTGAAGTGGATGAAGACTACATCCAGG
ACAAATTTAATCTTACTGGACTCAATGAGCAGGTCCCTCACTATCGACAAGCTCTAGACATGATCTTGGA
CCTGGAGCCTGATGAAGAACTGGAAGACAACCCCAACCAGAGTGACCTGATTGAGCAGGCAGCCGAGATG
CTTTATGGATTGATCCACGCCCGCTACATCCTTACCAACCGTGGCATCGCCCAGATGTTGGAAAAGTACC
AGCAAGGAGACTTTGGTTACTGTCCTCGTGTGTACTGTGAGAACCAGCCAATGCTTCCCATTGGCCTTTC
AGACATCCCAGGTGAAGCCATGGTGAAGCTCTACTGCCCCAAGTGCATGGATGTGTACACACCCAAGTCA
TCAAGACACCATCACACGGATGGCGCCTACTTCGGCACTGGTTTCCCTCACATGCTCTTCATGGTGCATC
CCGAGTACCGGCCCAAGAGACCTGCCAACCAGTTTGTGCCCAGGCTCTACGGTTTCAAGATCCATCCGAT
GGCCTACCAGCTGCAGCTCCAAGCCGCC
